>Addgene plasmid #119081 | pFGL1010 | addgene full sequence | sequence record 232250 | Addgene NGS Result
CTCGACAATCACGAGCGAGCGAACAAACAGGCAGAGTTACAAACGCCATCACTACGCCTTGTCTTTTCGT
CTCTGTTACGTGTCGCCACCCCCATGCGAGCTACACGTCTGCGCCTGAAGTCACAAGGCTTGCAATTTCA
TGACGATGAACAACACTGACACTTCTGTTACAGAGCACCTCGAACTAAGCCCAGCGCCAGCTTCAATGCT
CGCCGCGATCCCCAGCCTCTGGTCAACCCTCGCTCAGGTGAGGCAGACGAATCGTAAGTTGCGCCAACAC
CGCTCCTACACCGCCAAGACCCATACCGCCGTCGCATTTGGACAAGCACAAGACTGATTTGACCGTGGCA
TAGATTCATTGGCAAGACGGGAGGAGAGATTTTCCACGAGATGATGCTGAGGCAAAACGTCAAGCATATC
TGTAAGCGTCTAATTCTACAAATTCCTACCCTCGATTTCAACCACATATTCAACCACATATTCTGACACA
TGAGTCACAGTCGGTTACCCTGGCGGTGCTATCCTTCCCGTGTTCGACGCGATCTACAACTCGAAGCACA
TCGACTTTGTTCTGCCCAAGCATGAGCAAGGCGCCGGCCACATGGCAGAGGGCTATGCTCGCGCTTCAGG
CAAACCCGGCGTTGTTCTCGTCACCTCCGGCCCCGGTGCCACAAATGTCATCACTCCCATGGCCGACGCT
CTTGCCGACGGTACACCTCTGGTTGTATTCTCAGGACAGGTTGTTACCTCTGATATTGGAAGCGACGCCT
TCCAGGAGGCCGACGTCATAGGCATCTCCCGGTCTTGCACCAAGTGGAACGTCATGGTTAAGAGCGCTGA
CGAGCTCCCGAGGAGAATTAACGAGGCCTTTGAGATTGCCACCAGTGGGCGACCTGGGCCTGTCTTGGTC
GATCTGCCCAAGGACGTCACGGCTAGTGTGCTGAGGAGGGCTATCCCCACCGAGACCTCGATTCCCTCTA
TTAGCGCAGCAGCACGGGCTGTCCAAGAGGCAGGCCGAAAGCAGCTTGAGCACTCCATCAAACGCGTAGC
CGATCTCGTCAACATTGCCAAGAAGCCCGTCATATATGCCGGCCAAGGTGTCATTTTGTCGGAAGGCGGC
GTTGAACTTCTCAAGGCGCTTGCCGACAAGGCCTCGATTCCTGTCACCACCACTCTGCATGGTCTGGGAG
CCTTTGACGAGCTCGACGAGAAGGCACTGCACATGCTTGGTATGCACGGTTCGGCTTATGCCAACATGTC
CATGCAAGAGGCCGATTTGATCATTGCCCTTGGTGGCCGCTTCGATGACCGTGTCACTGGCAGCATCCCC
AAATTTGCTCCTGCCGCCAAGCTAGCTGCTGCTGAAGGACGCGGAGGTATTGTCCACTTCGAGATTATGC
CCAAGAACATCAACAAGGTCGTCCAAGCAACAGAGGCCATTGAGGGCGACGTTGCTTCGAACTTGAAGCT
GTTGCTCCCCAAGATTGAACAACGATCCATGACCGATCGCAAGGAGTGGTTCGACCAGATCAAGGAGTGG
AAGGAGAAGTGGCCTCTGTCACATTATGAGAGGGCCGAGCGTAGTGGTCTCATCAAGCCTCAGACTCTGA
TCGAGGAGCTGAGCAACCTGACTGCTGACCGCAAGGACATGACCTACATCACAACCGGTGTTGGCCAGCA
CCAAATGTGGACAGCACAACATTTCAGGTGGAGGCACCCACGGTCCATGATCACCTCTGGCGGTTTGGGA
ACCATGGGATATGGTCTGCCGGCAGCGATTGGCGCCAAGGTTGCTAGGCCAGATGCTTTGGTCATTGACA
TCGACGGCGACGCATCGTTCAACATGACTCTGACAGAGCTTTCGACGGCGGCACAGTTCAACATTGGCGT
CAAGGTCATTGTCTTGAACAACGAGGAGCAGGGAATGGTGACCCAATGGCAGAACTTGTTCTACGAGGAC
CGCTACTCACATACACACCAGCGCAACCCAGACTTCATGAAGCTCGCCGATGCAATGGACGTTCAACATC
GCCGTGTTTCGAAGCCTGACGATGTCGTTGATGCTCTGACGTGGCTGATCAACACCGACGGCCCCGCTCT
GCTTGAGGTGATGACTGATAAGAAGGTTCCTGTTCTGCCCATGGTGCCCGGAGGTAACGGCCTGCACGAG
TTCATCACGTTTGATGCCAGTAAGTAATATATCCAATGCACTCCTGTGGCCCATTTTGAGCCTTGGGTAT
GATTCTAGTTCAACTTGCTAACCAGTGCATCAACTCGTATAGGCAAGGATAAGCAACGGAGAGAGCTGAT
GCGCGCGAGGACGAATGGCCTGCACGGTTAAGTTGATAATGGGAATTGATTATTGCACGGGAATTTGCAT
CTCGACTAAATCATTCCACTCAACATTCAGGCTCCTCTGCGCACGTAAAGTGCCAAAGGCAATACCCTGC
TCGGTGGAATGCCGCCGGGCTTGTCGATTTTACGCACATATGCGCATTCTTGACTTGAAGCGGAGGAGTT
CTTCGTTGCGGGTTACAGTGTTTTAATAAAAGAATGGTCAAATCAAACTGCTAGATATACCTGTCAGACA
CTCTAGTTGTTGACCCCTATACTCTTAATACATCAGACAGTACATGCATGTTGCATGATGATGCTCGAGA
ATTCGAGCTCGGTACCCGGGGATCCACTAGTTCTAGAGTCGACCTGCAGGCATGCTCCACAGGGACAAAT
ACCCTCCAGGGGTAATTCTATTTTGGACAAAAAGTTGGAACTTTTGTGATACCATGGTGTTAAGAATGTC
TTATGGACAAGGGGACGATACATTTGAGCTGCGGGAATGGTTAGCGGCTTGTGTAAATATTGCATCATTT
TTTTTTTCTCTTTTACTTTTTTCTTCTTCTTCTGGCTTGGTATTCGTGCGTTTAATTCGTTTCATTCTTC
TACTTTATTCGAAGCACATTCCTTGCGTCATCAGTATCATTGATACAAGTGATGTTTCCAACTGAACAAA
TGTTACAACATTGGTCCGTTCCAGCCTTTGTTCATGAGCAGCACCGGTATTTGAACCTCCAGGTTAGAGT
AGCCTGGGAAATGCAACGAGCATTCTGCCTAATACTAGCTGCCACTCGAAGGCATTTATAGTTTTGCTGA
GGTTTCAATGACGCCCCTCTGAAGACAAAGTAGCACAACGGCATTGACGAGACTACTACTGGTGGTTGAA
CTGACTTTTGCACCTTGCTGCTGCTCTTTGGAAGAGGCTTGACCATCCACTGCGGAAGAGGTGCTTGTTG
CCTTGGGATTTACTTACTTGTCCGTCATCTTGGCGGACTGGGCCGAGCAACCAACCAGCATCAACCTTGG
TCGCAGAAGACATTTTGAATCTTGGCAAAGTGTGCTATCTATTTTGGGCGTGGAAATGGTTCTTGAGTTT
GTTAGGTGGGCCCTGGGAGGGATGCGCGGTCAACTCCTCACGACTGCATAAATCTAATGGAGATGAAGGT
GTCGTTGGAGAAGTTGCAGATTATATCGGTGCATGAAGCATTTGAACAGTCCCAAATTATACCACTTTCA
TCGATACAATTCTGTCAATGACTGGTTGTGAAGCTTGGCACTGGCCGTCGTTTTACAACGTCGTGACTGG
GAAAACCCTGGCGTTACCCAACTTAATCGCCTTGCAGCACATCCCCCTTTCGCCAGCTGGCGTAATAGCG
AAGAGGCCCGCACCGATCGCCCTTCCCAACAGTTGCGCAGCCTGAATGGCGAATGCTAGAGCAGCTTGAG
CTTGGATCAGATTGTCGTTTCCCGCCTTCAGTTTAAACTATCAGTGTTTGACAGGATATATTGGCGGGTA
AACCTAAGAGAAAAGAGCGTTTATTAGAATAATCGGATATTTAAAAGGGCGTGAAAAGGTTTATCCGTTG
GTCCATTTGTATGTCCATGCCAACCACAGGGTTCCCCTCGGGATCAAAGTACTTTGATCCAACCCCTCCG
CTGCTATAGTGCAGTCGGCTTCTGACGTTCAGTGCAGCCGTCTTCTGAAAACGACATGTCGCACAAGTCC
TAAGTTACGCGACAGGCTGCCGCCCTGCCCTTTTCCTGGCGTTTTCTTGTCGCGTGTTTTAGTCGCATAA
AGTAGAATACTTGCGACTAGAACCGGAGACATTACGCCATGAACAAGAGCGCCGCCGCTGGCCTGCTGGG
CTATGCCCGCGTCAGCACCGACGACCAGGACTTGACCAACCAACGGGCCGAACTGCACGCGGCCGGCTGC
ACCAAGCTGTTTTCCGAGAAGATCACCGGCACCAGGCGCGACCGCCCGGAGCTGGCCAGGATGCTTGACC
ACCTACGCCCTGGCGACGTTGTGACAGTGACCAGGCTAGACCGCCTGGCCCGCAGCACCCGCGACCTACT
GGACATTGCCGAGCGCATCCAGGAGGCCGGCGCGGGCCTGCGTAGCCTGGCAGAGCCGTGGGCCGACACC
ACCACGCCGGCCGGCCGCATGGTGTTGACCGTGTTCGCCGGCATTGCCGAGTTCGAGCGTTCCCTAATCA
TCGACCGCACCCGGAGCGGGCGCGAGGCCGCCAAGGCCCGAGGCGTGAAGTTTGGCCCCCGCCCTACCCT
CACCCCGGCACAGATCGCGCACGCCCGCGAGCTGATCGACCAGGAAGGCCGCACCGTGAAAGAGGCGGCT
GCACTGCTTGGCGTGCATCGCTCGACCCTGTACCGCGCACTTGAGCGCAGCGAGGAAGTGACGCCCACCG
AGGCCAGGCGGCGCGGTGCCTTCCGTGAGGACGCATTGACCGAGGCCGACGCCCTGGCGGCCGCCGAGAA
TGAACGCCAAGAGGAACAAGCATGAAACCGCACCAGGACGGCCAGGACGAACCGTTTTTCATTACCGAAG
AGATCGAGGCGGAGATGATCGCGGCCGGGTACGTGTTCGAGCCGCCCGCGCACGTCTCAACCGTGCGGCT
GCATGAAATCCTGGCCGGTTTGTCTGATGCCAAGCTGGCGGCCTGGCCGGCCAGCTTGGCCGCTGAAGAA
ACCGAGCGCCGCCGTCTAAAAAGGTGATGTGTATTTGAGTAAAACAGCTTGCGTCATGCGGTCGCTGCGT
ATATGATGCGATGAGTAAATAAACAAATACGCAAGGGGAACGCATGAAGGTTATCGCTGTACTTAACCAG
AAAGGCGGGTCAGGCAAGACGACCATCGCAACCCATCTAGCCCGCGCCCTGCAACTCGCCGGGGCCGATG
TTCTGTTAGTCGATTCCGATCCCCAGGGCAGTGCCCGCGATTGGGCGGCCGTGCGGGAAGATCAACCGCT
AACCGTTGTCGGCATCGACCGCCCGACGATTGACCGCGACGTGAAGGCCATCGGCCGGCGCGACTTCGTA
GTGATCGACGGAGCGCCCCAGGCGGCGGACTTGGCTGTGTCCGCGATCAAGGCAGCCGACTTCGTGCTGA
TTCCGGTGCAGCCAAGCCCTTACGACATATGGGCCACCGCCGACCTGGTGGAGCTGGTTAAGCAGCGCAT
TGAGGTCACGGATGGAAGGCTACAAGCGGCCTTTGTCGTGTCGCGGGCGATCAAAGGCACGCGCATCGGC
GGTGAGGTTGCCGAGGCGCTGGCCGGGTACGAGCTGCCCATTCTTGAGTCCCGTATCACGCAGCGCGTGA
GCTACCCAGGCACTGCCGCCGCCGGCACAACCGTTCTTGAATCAGAACCCGAGGGCGACGCTGCCCGCGA
GGTCCAGGCGCTGGCCGCTGAAATTAAATCAAAACTCATTTGAGTTAATGAGGTAAAGAGAAAATGAGCA
AAAGCACAAACACGCTAAGTGCCGGCCGTCCGAGCGCACGCAGCAGCAAGGCTGCAACGTTGGCCAGCCT
GGCAGACACGCCAGCCATGAAGCGGGTCAACTTTCAGTTGCCGGCGGAGGATCACACCAAGCTGAAGATG
TACGCGGTACGCCAAGGCAAGACCATTACCGAGCTGCTATCTGAATACATCGCGCAGCTACCAGAGTAAA
TGAGCAAATGAATAAATGAGTAGATGAATTTTAGCGGCTAAAGGAGGCGGCATGGAAAATCAAGAACAAC
CAGGCACCGACGCCGTGGAATGCCCCATGTGTGGAGGAACGGGCGGTTGGCCAGGCGTAAGCGGCTGGGT
TGCCTGCCGGCCCTGCAATGGCACTGGAACCCCCAAGCCCGAGGAATCGGCGTGAGCGGTCGCAAACCAT
CCGGCCCGGTACAAATCGGCGCGGCGCTGGGTGATGACCTGGTGGAGAAGTTGAAGGCCGCGCAGGCCGC
CCAGCGGCAACGCATCGAGGCAGAAGCACGCCCCGGTGAATCGTGGCAAGCGGCCGCTGATCGAATCCGC
AAAGAATCCCGGCAACCGCCGGCAGCCGGTGCGCCGTCGATTAGGAAGCCGCCCAAGGGCGACGAGCAAC
CAGATTTTTTCGTTCCGATGCTCTATGACGTGGGCACCCGCGATAGTCGCAGCATCATGGACGTGGCCGT
TTTCCGTCTGTCGAAGCGTGACCGACGAGCTGGCGAGGTGATCCGCTACGAGCTTCCAGACGGGCACGTA
GAGGTTTCCGCAGGGCCGGCCGGCATGGCCAGTGTGTGGGATTACGACCTGGTACTGATGGCGGTTTCCC
ATCTAACCGAATCCATGAACCGATACCGGGAAGGGAAGGGAGACAAGCCCGGCCGCGTGTTCCGTCCACA
CGTTGCGGACGTACTCAAGTTCTGCCGGCGAGCCGATGGCGGAAAGCAGAAAGACGACCTGGTAGAAACC
TGCATTCGGTTAAACACCACGCACGTTGCCATGCAGCGTACGAAGAAGGCCAAGAACGGCCGCCTGGTGA
CGGTATCCGAGGGTGAAGCCTTGATTAGCCGCTACAAGATCGTAAAGAGCGAAACCGGGCGGCCGGAGTA
CATCGAGATCGAGCTAGCTGATTGGATGTACCGCGAGATCACAGAAGGCAAGAACCCGGACGTGCTGACG
GTTCACCCCGATTACTTTTTGATCGATCCCGGCATCGGCCGTTTTCTCTACCGCCTGGCACGCCGCGCCG
CAGGCAAGGCAGAAGCCAGATGGTTGTTCAAGACGATCTACGAACGCAGTGGCAGCGCCGGAGAGTTCAA
GAAGTTCTGTTTCACCGTGCGCAAGCTGATCGGGTCAAATGACCTGCCGGAGTACGATTTGAAGGAGGAG
GCGGGGCAGGCTGGCCCGATCCTAGTCATGCGCTACCGCAACCTGATCGAGGGCGAAGCATCCGCCGGTT
CCTAATGTACGGAGCAGATGCTAGGGCAAATTGCCCTAGCAGGGGAAAAAGGTCGAAAAGGTCTCTTTCC
TGTGGATAGCACGTACATTGGGAACCCAAAGCCGTACATTGGGAACCGGAACCCGTACATTGGGAACCCA
AAGCCGTACATTGGGAACCGGTCACACATGTAAGTGACTGATATAAAAGAGAAAAAAGGCGATTTTTCCG
CCTAAAACTCTTTAAAACTTATTAAAACTCTTAAAACCCGCCTGGCCTGTGCATAACTGTCTGGCCAGCG
CACAGCCGAAGAGCTGCAAAAAGCGCCTACCCTTCGGTCGCTGCGCTCCCTACGCCCCGCCGCTTCGCGT
CGGCCTATCGCGGCCGCTGGCCGCTCAAAAATGGCTGGCCTACGGCCAGGCAATCTACCAGGGCGCGGAC
AAGCCGCGCCGTCGCCACTCGACCGCCGGCGCCCACATCAAGGCACCCTGCCTCGCGCGTTTCGGTGATG
ACGGTGAAAACCTCTGACACATGCAGCTCCCGGAGACGGTCACAGCTTGTCTGTAAGCGGATGCCGGGAG
CAGACAAGCCCGTCAGGGCGCGTCAGCGGGTGTTGGCGGGTGTCGGGGCGCAGCCATGACCCAGTCACGT
AGCGATAGCGGAGTGTATACTGGCTTAACTATGCGGCATCAGAGCAGATTGTACTGAGAGTGCACCATAT
GCGGTGTGAAATACCGCACAGATGCGTAAGGAGAAAATACCGCATCAGGCGCTCTTCCGCTTCCTCGCTC
ACTGACTCGCTGCGCTCGGTCGTTCGGCTGCGGCGAGCGGTATCAGCTCACTCAAAGGCGGTAATACGGT
TATCCACAGAATCAGGGGATAACGCAGGAAAGAACATGTGAGCAAAAGGCCAGCAAAAGGCCAGGAACCG
TAAAAAGGCCGCGTTGCTGGCGTTTTTCCATAGGCTCCGCCCCCCTGACGAGCATCACAAAAATCGACGC
TCAAGTCAGAGGTGGCGAAACCCGACAGGACTATAAAGATACCAGGCGTTTCCCCCTGGAAGCTCCCTCG
TGCGCTCTCCTGTTCCGACCCTGCCGCTTACCGGATACCTGTCCGCCTTTCTCCCTTCGGGAAGCGTGGC
GCTTTCTCATAGCTCACGCTGTAGGTATCTCAGTTCGGTGTAGGTCGTTCGCTCCAAGCTGGGCTGTGTG
CACGAACCCCCCGTTCAGCCCGACCGCTGCGCCTTATCCGGTAACTATCGTCTTGAGTCCAACCCGGTAA
GACACGACTTATCGCCACTGGCAGCAGCCACTGGTAACAGGATTAGCAGAGCGAGGTATGTAGGCGGTGC
TACAGAGTTCTTGAAGTGGTGGCCTAACTACGGCTACACTAGAAGGACAGTATTTGGTATCTGCGCTCTG
CTGAAGCCAGTTACCTTCGGAAAAAGAGTTGGTAGCTCTTGATCCGGCAAACAAACCACCGCTGGTAGCG
GTGGTTTTTTTGTTTGCAAGCAGCAGATTACGCGCAGAAAAAAAGGATCTCAAGAAGATCCTTTGATCTT
TTCTACGGGGTCTGACGCTCAGTGGAACGAAAACTCACGTTAAGGGCTGATGAATCCCCTAATGATTTTG
GTAAAAATCATTAAGTTAAGGTGGATACACATCTTGTCATATGATCAAATGGTTTCGCGAAAAATCAATA
ATCAGACAACAAGATGTGCGAACTCGATATTTTACACGACTCTCTTTACCAATTCTGCCCCGAATTACAC
TTAAAACGACTCAACAGCTTAACGTTGGCTTGCCACGCCTTACTTGACTGTAAAACTCTCACTCTTACCG
AACTTGGCCGTAACCTGCCAACCAAAGCGAGAACAAAACATAACATCAAACGAATCGACCGATTGTTAGG
TAATCGTCACCTCCACAAAGAGCGACTCGCTGTATACCGTTGGCATGCTAGCTTTATCTGTTCGGGCAAT
ACGATGCCCATTGTACTTGTTGACTGGTCTGATATTCGTGAGCAAAAACGACTTATGGTATTGCGAGCTT
CAGTCGCACTACACGGTCGTTCTGTTACTCTTTATGAGAAAGCGTTCCCGCTTTCAGAGCAATGTTCAAA
GAAAGCTCATGACCAATTTCTAGCCGACCTTGCGAGCATTCTACCGAGTAACACCACACCGCTCATTGTC
AGTGATGCTGGCTTTAAAGTGCCATGGTATAAATCCGTTGAGAAGCTGGGTTGGTACTGGTTAAGTCGAG
TAAGAGGAAAAGTACAATATGCAGACCTAGGAGCGGAAAACTGGAAACCTATCAGCAACTTACATGATAT
GTCATCTAGTCACTCAAAGACTTTAGGCTATAAGAGGCTGACTAAAAGCAATCCAATCTCATGCCAAATT
CTATTGTATAAATCTCGCTCTAAAGGCCGAAAAAATCAGCGCTCGACACGGACTCATTGTCACCACCCGT
CACCTAAAATCTACTCAGCGTCGGCAAAGGAGCCATGGGTTCTAGCAACTAACTTACCTGTTGAAATTCG
AACACCCAAACAACTTGTTAATATCTATTCGAAGCGAATGCAGATTGAAGAAACCTTCCGAGACTTGAAA
AGTCCTGCCTACGGACTAGGCCTACGCCATAGCCGAACGAGCAGCTCAGAGCGTTTTGATATCATGCTGC
TAATCGCCCTGATGCTTCAACTAACATGTTGGCTTGCGGGCGTTCATGCTCAGAAACAAGGTTGGGACAA
GCACTTCCAGGCTAACACAGTCAGAAATCGAAACGTACTCTCAACAGTTCGCTTAGGCATGGAAGTTTTG
CGGCATTCTGGCTACACAATAACAAGGGAAGACTTACTCGTGGCTGCAACCCTACTAGCTCAAAATTTAT
TCACACATGGTTACGCTTTGGGGAAATTATGAGGGGATCTCTCAGCGTTAAGGGATTTTGGTCATGCATT
CTAGGTACTAAAACAATTCATCCAGTAAAATATAATATTTTATTTTCTCCCAATCAGGCTTGATCCCCAG
TAAGTCAAAAAATAGCTCGACATACTGTTCTTCCCCGATATCCTCCCTGATCGACCGGACGCAGAAGGCA
ATGTCATACCACTTGTCCGCCCTGCCGCTTCTCCCAAGATCAATAAAGCCACTTACTTTGCCATCTTTCA
CAAAGATGTTGCTGTCTCCCAGGTCGCCGTGGGAAAAGACAAGTTCCTCTTCGGGCTTTTCCGTCTTTAA
AAAATCATACAGCTCGCGCGGATCTTTAAATGGAGTGTCTTCTTCCCAGTTTTCGCAATCCACATCGGCC
AGATCGTTATTCAGTAAGTAATCCAATTCGGCTAAGCGGCTGTCTAAGCTATTCGTATAGGGACAATCCG
ATATGTCGATGGAGTGAAAGAGCCTGATGCACTCCGCATACAGCTCGATAATCTTTTCAGGGCTTTGTTC
ATCTTCATACTCTTCCGAGCAAAGGACGCCATCGGCCTCACTCATGAGCAGATTGCTCCAGCCATCATGC
CGTTCAAAGTGCAGGACCTTTGGAACAGGCAGCTTTCCTTCCAGCCATAGCATCATGTCCTTTTCCCGTT
CCACATCATAGGTGGTCCCTTTATACCGGCTGTCCGTCATTTTTAAATATAGGTTTTCATTTTCTCCCAC
CAGCTTATATACCTTAGCAGGAGACATTCCTTCCGTATCTTTTACGCAGCGGTATTTTTCGATCAGTTTT
TTCAATTCCGGTGATATTCTCATTTTAGCCATTTATTATTTCCTTCCTCTTTTCTACAGTATTTAAAGAT
ACCCCAAGAAGCTAATTATAACAAGACGAACTCCAATTCACTGTTCCTTGCATTCTAAAACCTTAAATAC
CAGAAAACAGCTTTTTCAAAGTTGTTTTCAAAGTTGGCGTATAACATAGTATCGACGGAGCCGATTTTGA
AACCGCGGTGATCACAGGCAGCAACGCTCTGTCATCGTTACAATCAACATGCTACCCTCCGCGAGATCAT
CCGTGTTTCAAACCCGGCAGCTTAGTTGCCGTTCTTCCGAATAGCATCGGTAACATGAGCAAAGTCTGCC
GCCTTACAACGGCTCTCCCGCTGACGCCGTCCCGGACTGATGGGCTGCCTGTATCGAGTGGTGATTTTGT
GCCGAGCTGCCGGTCGGGGAGCTGTTGGCTGGCTGGTGGCAGGATATATTGTGGTGTAAACAAATTGACG
CTTAGACAACTTAATAACACATTGCGGACGTTTTTAATGTACTGAATTAACGCCGAATTAATTCGGGGGA
TCTGGATTTTAGTACTGGATTTTGGTTTTAGGAATTAGAAATTTTATTGATAGAAGTATTTTACAAATAC
AAATACATACTAAGGGTTTCTTATATGCTCAACACATGAGCGAAACCCTATAGGAACCCTAATTCCCTTA
TCTGGGAACTACTCACACATTATTATGGAGAAA
Features (pLannotate 1.2.2; 15 found; start..end, strand, type, name):
    503..2185    +  CDS            ILV2 (fragment): ILVB_YEAST - Also known as SMR1. Experimental evidence at protein level: Swiss-Prot protein existence level 1. From Saccharomyces cerevisiae (strain ATCC 204508 / S288c) (Baker's yeast).
   2678..2698    -  misc_feature   MCS (fragment): pBluescript multiple cloning site
   3609..3763    +  CDS            lacZα (fragment): LacZα fragment of β-galactosidase; lacZ fragment
   3829..3853    +  misc_feature   RB T-DNA repeat: right border repeat from nopaline C58 T-DNA
   4193..4594    +  CDS            Y4CG_SINFN (fragment): Protein inferred from homology: Swiss-Prot protein existence level 3. From Sinorhizobium fredii (strain NBRC 101917 / NGR234).
   5154..5783    +  CDS            pVS1 StaA: stability protein from the Pseudomonas plasmid pVS1 (Heeb et al., 2000)
   6212..7285    +  CDS            pVS1 RepA: replication protein from the Pseudomonas plasmid pVS1 (Heeb et al., 2000)
   7351..7545    +  rep_origin     pVS1 oriV: origin of replication for the Pseudomonas plasmid pVS1 (Heeb et al., 2000)
   7748..7787    +  CDS            rop (fragment): Rop protein, which maintains plasmids at low copy number; rop
   7889..8029    +  misc_feature   bom: basis of mobility region from pBR322
   8215..8803    -  rep_origin     ori: high-copy-number ColE1/pMB1/pBR322/pUC origin of replication
   8911..8980    -  ncRNA          RNA-OUT: Accession: RF00240 - RNA-OUT
  10228..11022   -  CDS            KanR: aminoglycoside phosphotransferase; aphA-3; confers resistance to kanamycin
  11447..11471   +  misc_feature   LB T-DNA repeat: left border repeat from nopaline C58 T-DNA
  11549..11723   -  polyA_signal   CaMV poly(A) signal: cauliflower mosaic virus polyadenylation signal
