[The description below was written by a language model from this plasmid's Addgene catalogue record and pLannotate feature annotations shown in this document.]
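Description:
pFGL1010 is an empty-backbone fungal expression vector for the rice blast fungus Magnaporthe oryzae, derived from pFGL1009 by adding the NcTUB2 terminator. Its feature table shows the architecture of a pCAMBIA-like T-DNA binary vector. Nopaline-type left and right border repeats flank the transferable region. The backbone carries the pVS1 oriV with its RepA replication and StaA stability proteins, elements that normally support maintenance in Agrobacterium, along with a high-copy ColE1/pUC-type origin and bom site for propagation in E. coli. Bacterial selection is by kanamycin through an aminoglycoside phosphotransferase gene. The record does not explicitly name the delivery route, but the border repeats and pVS1 elements are consistent with Agrobacterium-mediated transformation. The catalogue lists the backbone as 10,110 bp, whereas the sequenced record is 11,723 nt.

The key element within the T-DNA is a fragment homologous to ILV2, which encodes acetolactate synthase, the target of sulfonylurea herbicides. According to the record, the vector works by Sulfonylurea Resistance Reconstitution. Integration is directed to the defined fungal ILV2 locus, and transformants are selected on sulfonylurea (chlorimuron ethyl). Because the ILV2 sequence is annotated only as a fragment, resistance presumably arises only when recombination at the native locus rebuilds a complete resistant allele, which would favour site-specific over random insertion. Downstream lie remnants of a pBluescript-type multiple cloning site and a lacZα fragment, where a gene of interest can be inserted by restriction cloning, and a CaMV poly(A) signal is also annotated. The NcTUB2 terminator was not annotated by the automated tool, and the record states no promoter, so users would presumably supply their own expression cassette. The vector is suited to introducing ectopic constructs at a consistent genomic position.
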