Addgene plasmid #119081: pFGL1010
Purpose: (Empty Backbone) Introducing ectopic integration at the defined fungal ILV2-locus, based on SRR (Sulfonylurea Resistance Reconstitution).
Depositing lab: Naweed Naqvi. Depositing organization: Temasek Life Sciences Laboratory. Publication: A fungal monooxygenase-derived jasmonate attenuates host innate immunity. Patkar RN, Benke PI, Qu Z, Chen YY, Yang F, Swarup S, Naqvi NI. Nat Chem Biol. 2015 Sep;11(9):733-40. doi: 10.1038/nchembio.1885. Epub 2015 Aug 10. PubMed 26258762.
Backbone
  Vector backbone: pFGL1009
  Backbone manufacturer: Naweed Lab
  Backbone size (bp): 10110
  Modifications to backbone: NcTUB2 terminator was added.
  Vector type: Fungal expression (in Magnaporthe oryzae)
  Selectable markers: Sulfonylurea (Chlorimuron ethyl)
Growth in bacteria
  Bacterial resistance: Kanamycin, 50 μg/mL
  Growth temperature: 37°C
  Growth strain: DH5alpha
  Copy number: High Copy
Gene/Insert
  Cloning method: Restriction Enzyme
  Sequencing primers: 5′ taaGTCGACtaaatcattccactcaacattcaggct; 3′ gcCTCGAGcatcatcatgcaacatgcatgtact
Terms and licenses: Academic/Nonprofit Terms; Industry Terms: Not Available to Industry
How to cite: pFGL1010 was a gift from Naweed Naqvi (Addgene plasmid # 119081 ; http://n2t.net/addgene:119081 ; RRID:Addgene_119081)
