>Addgene plasmid #119081 | pFGL1010 | depositor partial sequence | sequence record 225239 | NcTUB2 Terminator (279bp)
CTCGACTAAATCATTCCACTCAACATTCAGGCTCCTCTGCGCACGTAAAGTGCCAAAGGCAATACCCTGC
TCGGTGGAATGCCGCCGGGCTTGTCGATTTTACGCACATATGCGCATTCTTGACTTGAAGCGGAGGAGTT
CTTCGTTGCGGGTTACAGTGTTTTAATAAAAGAATGGTCAAATCAAACTGCTAGATATACCTGTCAGACA
CTCTAGTTGTTGACCCCTATACTCTTAATACATCAGACAGTACATGCATGTTGCATGATGATGCTCGAG
