>Addgene plasmid #119081 | pFGL1010 | depositor partial sequence | sequence record 225240 | MSC (62 bp)
CTCGAGAATTCGAGCTCGGTACCCGGGGATCCACTAGTTCTAGAGTCGACCTGCAGGCATGC
